>Addgene plasmid #42750 | TAL3287 | depositor partial sequence | sequence record 57870 | TAL3287 sequence 2430 bps
TCTAGAGCTAGCACCATGGACTACAAAGACCATGACGGTGATTATAAAGATCATGACATCGATTACAAGG
ATGACGATGACAAGATGGCCCCCAAGAAGAAGAGGAAGGTGGGCATTCACCGCGGGGTACCTATGGTGGA
CTTGAGGACACTCGGTTATTCGCAACAGCAACAGGAGAAAATCAAGCCTAAGGTCAGGAGCACCGTCGCG
CAACACCACGAGGCGCTTGTGGGGCATGGCTTCACTCATGCGCATATTGTCGCGCTTTCACAGCACCCTG
CGGCGCTTGGGACGGTGGCTGTCAAATACCAAGATATGATTGCGGCCCTGCCCGAAGCCACGCACGAGGC
AATTGTAGGGGTCGGTAAACAGTGGTCGGGAGCGCGAGCACTTGAGGCGCTGCTGACTGTGGCGGGTGAG
CTTAGGGGGCCTCCGCTCCAGCTCGACACCGGGCAGCTGCTGAAGATCGCGAAGAGAGGGGGAGTAACAG
CGGTAGAGGCAGTGCACGCCTGGCGCAATGCGCTCACCGGGGCCCCCTTGAACCTGACCCCAGACCAGGT
AGTCGCAATCGCGAACAATAATGGGGGAAAGCAAGCCCTGGAAACCGTGCAAAGGTTGTTGCCGGTCCTT
TGTCAAGACCACGGCCTTACACCGGAGCAAGTCGTGGCCATTGCAAATAATAACGGTGGCAAACAGGCTC
TTGAGACGGTTCAGAGACTTCTCCCAGTTCTCTGTCAAGCCCACGGGCTGACTCCCGATCAAGTTGTAGC
GATTGCGTCGAACATTGGAGGGAAACAAGCATTGGAGACTGTCCAACGGCTCCTTCCCGTGTTGTGTCAA
GCCCACGGTTTGACGCCTGCACAAGTGGTCGCCATCGCCTCCAATATTGGCGGTAAGCAGGCGCTGGAAA
CAGTACAGCGCCTGCTGCCTGTACTGTGCCAGGATCATGGACTGACCCCAGACCAGGTAGTCGCAATCGC
GAACAATAATGGGGGAAAGCAAGCCCTGGAAACCGTGCAAAGGTTGTTGCCGGTCCTTTGTCAAGACCAC
GGCCTTACACCGGAGCAAGTCGTGGCCATTGCAAGCAACATCGGTGGCAAACAGGCTCTTGAGACGGTTC
AGAGACTTCTCCCAGTTCTCTGTCAAGCCCACGGGCTGACTCCCGATCAAGTTGTAGCGATTGCGTCCAA
CGGTGGAGGGAAACAAGCATTGGAGACTGTCCAACGGCTCCTTCCCGTGTTGTGTCAAGCCCACGGTTTG
ACGCCTGCACAAGTGGTCGCCATCGCCAACAACAACGGCGGTAAGCAGGCGCTGGAAACAGTACAGCGCC
TGCTGCCTGTACTGTGCCAGGATCATGGACTGACCCCAGACCAGGTAGTCGCAATCGCGTCAAACGGAGG
GGGAAAGCAAGCCCTGGAAACCGTGCAAAGGTTGTTGCCGGTCCTTTGTCAAGACCACGGCCTTACACCG
GAGCAAGTCGTGGCCATTGCAAGCAATGGGGGTGGCAAACAGGCTCTTGAGACGGTTCAGAGACTTCTCC
CAGTTCTCTGTCAAGCCCACGGGCTGACTCCCGATCAAGTTGTAGCGATTGCGTCGAACATTGGAGGGAA
ACAAGCATTGGAGACTGTCCAACGGCTCCTTCCCGTGTTGTGTCAAGCCCACGGTTTGACGCCTGCACAA
GTGGTCGCCATCGCCTCGAATGGCGGCGGTAAGCAGGCGCTGGAAACAGTACAGCGCCTGCTGCCTGTAC
TGTGCCAGGATCATGGACTGACCCCAGACCAGGTAGTCGCAATCGCGTCACATGACGGGGGAAAGCAAGC
CCTGGAAACCGTGCAAAGGTTGTTGCCGGTCCTTTGTCAAGACCACGGCCTTACACCGGAGCAAGTCGTG
GCCATTGCATCCCACGACGGTGGCAAACAGGCTCTTGAGACGGTTCAGAGACTTCTCCCAGTTCTCTGTC
AAGCCCACGGGCTGACTCCCGATCAAGTTGTAGCGATTGCGTCGAACATTGGAGGGAAACAAGCATTGGA
GACTGTCCAACGGCTCCTTCCCGTGTTGTGTCAAGCCCACGGTTTGACGCCTGCACAAGTGGTCGCCATC
GCCAACAACAACGGCGGTAAGCAGGCGCTGGAAACAGTACAGCGCCTGCTGCCTGTACTGTGCCAGGATC
ATGGACTGACACCCGAACAGGTGGTCGCCATTGCTAATAATAACGGAGGACGGCCAGCCTTGGAGTCCAT
CGTAGCCCAATTGTCCAGGCCCGATCCCGCGTTGGCTGCGTTAACGAATGACCATCTGGTGGCGTTGGCA
TGTCTTGGTGGACGACCCGCGCTCGATGCAGTCAAAAAGGGTCTGCCTCATGCTCCCGCATTGATCAAAA
GAACCAACCGGCGGATTCCCGAGAGAACTTCCCATCGAGTCGCGGGATCC
