>Addgene plasmid #42750 | TAL3287 | addgene partial sequence | sequence record 61077 | JDS-TALEN-F 5'-TAGGGGTCGGTAAACAGTGG-3'
ACTGTGGCGGGTGAGCTTAGGGGGCCTCCGCTCCAGCTCGACACCGGGCAGCTGCTGAAGATCGCGAAGA
GAGGGGGAGTAACAGCGGTAGAGGCAGTGCACGCCTGGCGCAATGCGCTCACCGGGGCCCCCTTGAACCT
GACCCCAGACCAGGTAGTCGCAATCGCGAACAATAATGGGGGAAAGCAAGCCCTGGAAACCGTGCAAAGG
TTGTTGCCGGTCCTTTGTCAAGACCACGGCCTTACACCGGAGCAAGTCGTGGCCATTGCAAATAATAACG
GTGGCAAACAGGCTCTTGAGACGGTTCAGAGACTTCTCCCAGTTCTCTGTCAAGCCCACGGGCTGACTCC
CGATCAAGTTGTAGCGATTGCGTCGAACATTGGAGGGAAACAAGCATTGGAGACTGTCCAACGGCTCCTT
CCCGTGTTGTGTCAAGCCCACGGTTTGACGCCTGCACAAGTGGTCGCCATCGCCTCCAATATTGGCGGTA
AGCAGGCGCTGGAAACAGTACAGCGCCTGCTGCCTGTACTGTGCCAGGATCATGGACTGACCCCAGACCA
GGTAGTCGCAATCGCGAACAATAATGGGGGAAAGCAAGCCCTGGAAACCGTGCAAAGGTTGTTGCCGGTC
CTTTGTCAAGACCACGGCCTTACACCGGAGCAAGTCGTGGCCATTGCAAGCAACATCGGTGGCAAACAGG
CTCTTGAGACGGTTCAGAGACTTCTCCCAGTTCTCTGTCAAGCCCACGGGCTGACTCCCGATCAAGTTGT
AGCGATTGCGTCCAACGGTGGAGGGAAACAAGCATTGGAGACTGTCCAACGGCTCCTTCCCGTGTTGTGT
CAAGCCCACGGTTTGACGCCTGCACAAGTGGTCGCCATCGCCAACAACAACGGCGGTAAGCAGGCGCTGG
AAACAGTACAGCGCCTGCTGCCTGTACTGTGCCAGGATCATGGACTGAC
