[The description below was written by a language model from this plasmid's Addgene catalogue record.]
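Description:
TAL3287 is a TALEN expression plasmid built on the JDS74 backbone (about 6.4 kb without insert), a mammalian expression vector that also carries a T7 promoter. It is maintained in E. coli as a high-copy plasmid under ampicillin selection. The record does not include a feature table, so details such as the origin of replication and the polyadenylation signal are not explicitly listed, although the BGH reverse sequencing primer suggests a BGH terminator region downstream of the coding sequence.

The insert, roughly 1.6 kb, is an engineered TAL effector repeat array named ZebrafishCommunity-hnrnpr-right. It was designed to recognise a defined 18-nucleotide binding site in the zebrafish (Danio rerio) hnrnpr gene. It is therefore a synthetic DNA-binding domain directed at that gene rather than the hnrnpr coding sequence itself. The array was cloned by restriction enzyme methods that destroyed both cloning sites, placing it in frame with elements supplied by the backbone: an N-terminal 3X FLAG tag for detection and a C-terminal wild-type FokI nuclease domain. Expression is driven by the CMV promoter in mammalian cells, while the T7 promoter typically allows in vitro transcription of mRNA, the usual route for delivery into zebrafish embryos.

Because FokI cleaves as a dimer, this "right" monomer is meant to be used with a matching "left" TALEN that binds the opposite half-site. Together they make a double-strand break at the hnrnpr locus, and error-prone repair of that break can produce disruptive insertions or deletions. The construct belongs to a collection made for targeted gene disruption in zebrafish.
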