Addgene plasmid #42750: TAL3287
Depositing lab: Keith Joung. Depositing organization: Massachusetts General Hospital. Publication: Targeted gene disruption in somatic zebrafish cells using engineered TALENs. Sander JD, Cade L, Khayter C, Reyon D, Peterson RT, Joung JK, Yeh JR. Nat Biotechnol. 2011 Aug 5;29(8):697-8. doi: 10.1038/nbt.1934. PubMed 21822241.
Backbone
  Vector backbone: JDS74
  Backbone manufacturer: Addgene plasmid #32288
  Backbone size w/o insert (bp): 6447
  Vector type: Mammalian Expression ; T7
Growth in bacteria
  Bacterial resistance: Ampicillin, 100 μg/mL
  Growth temperature: 37°C
  Growth strain: XL1 Blue
  Copy number: High Copy
Gene/Insert
  Gene/Insert name: ZebrafishCommunity-hnrnpr-right (alt name: hnrnpr)
  Species: D. rerio (zebrafish)
  Insert size (bp): 1640
  Entrez Gene: hnrnpr (a.k.a. hnrpr, wu:fb97a09, wu:fe01h03, zgc:56523)
  Promoter: CMV
  Tag / fusion protein: 3X Flag (N terminal on backbone); WT FOKI (C terminal on backbone)
  Cloning method: Restriction Enzyme; 5′ cloning site N/A (destroyed during cloning); 3′ cloning site N/A (destroyed during cloning)
  Sequencing primers: 5′ CMV-F; 3′ BGH-rev
Terms and licenses: Academic/Nonprofit Terms; Industry Terms: Not Available to Industry
Depositor comments: Target binding site: TGGAAGATGTTATCCAGG It is strongly recommended that users perform a diagnostic digest to verify this plasmid prior to use. For example, a double digest of the plasmid with BamHI and KpnI should result in two bands at 2.3kb and 5.8kb.
How to cite: TAL3287 was a gift from Keith Joung (Addgene plasmid # 42750 ; http://n2t.net/addgene:42750 ; RRID:Addgene_42750)
